>Addgene plasmid #55033 | mCherry-Dynactin-C-18 | depositor partial sequence | sequence record 85417 | insert sequence
GTGACGTCAGATCCGCTAGCGCTACCGGTCGCCACCATGGTGAGCAAGGGCGAGGAGGATAACATGGCCA
TCATCAAGGAGTTCATGCGCTTCAAGGTGCACATGGAGGGCTCCGTGAACGGCCACGAGTTCGAGATCGA
GGGCGAGGGCGAGGGCCGCCCCTACGAGGGCACCCAGACCGCCAAGCTGAAGGTGACCAAGGGTGGCCCC
CTGCCCTTCGCCTGGGACATCCTGTCCCCTCAGTTCATGTACGGCTCCAAGGCCTACGTGAAGCACCCCG
CCGACATCCCCGACTACTTGAAGCTGTCCTTCCCCGAGGGCTTCAAGTGGGAGCGCGTGATGAACTTCGA
GGACGGCGGCGTGGTGACCGTGACCCAGGACTCCTCCCTGCAGGACGGCGAGTTCATCTACAAGGTGAAG
CTGCGCGGCACCAACTTCCCCTCCGACGGCCCCGTAATGCAGAAGAAGACCATGGGCTGGGAGGCCTCCT
CCGAGCGGATGTACCCCGAGGACGGCGCCCTGAAGGGCGAGATCAAGCAGAGGCTGAAGCTGAAGGACGG
CGGCCACTACGACGCTGAGGTCAAGACCACCTACAAGGCCAAGAAGCCCGTGCAGCTGCCCGGCGCCTAC
AACGTCAACATCAAGTTGGACATCACCTCCCACAACGAGGACTACACCATCGTGGAACAGTACGAACGCG
CCGAGGGCCGCCACTCCACCGGCGGCATGGACGAGCTGTACAAGTCCGGACTCAGATCTCGAGAGTAGCG
GAGGTAGCGCATCCGGCGGAAGCGGAGGAGTACGGAGGCAAGCGCCCGGCCCCTGCGGGTTGGCTCCCGC
GTGGAGGTGATTGGGAAGGGCCACCGAGGCACTGTGGCCTATGTTGGAGCCACACTCTTTGCCACTGGCA
AATGGGTGGGCGTGATTCTGGATGAAGCAAAAGGCAAAAATGATGGCACTGTCCAGGGAAGGAAGTATTT
CACATGTGATGAAGGCCACGGCATCTTTGTACGCCAGTCCCAGATCCAAGTATTTGAAGATGGAGCAGAT
ACTACTTCCCTAGAGACTCCTGATTCTTCTGCTTCAAAGGTCCTCAAGAGAGAGGGAGCCGATGCAGCTG
CAAAGACCAGCAAACTGCGGGGACTGAAGCCTAAGAAGGCACCGACAGCCCGAAAGACCACAACTCGACG
GCCCAAGCCTACTCGCCCAGCCAGCACTGGGGTGGCTGGGCCCAGTAGCTCCCTTGGCCCCTCTGGCTCA
GCGTCAGCCGGGGAACTAAGCAGCAGTGAGCCCAGCACCCCAGCTCAGACTCCGCTGGCAGCACCCATCA
TCCCCACACCGGCCCTCACCTCTCCTGGAGCAGCACCCCCACTTCCATCTCCCTCTAAGGAAGAGGAAGG
GCTGAGGGCTCAGGTACGGGACCTGGAGGAGAAGCTGGAGACCCTGCGCCTAAAACGCTCAGAAGACAAA
GCAAAGCTGAAAGAGCTGGAGAAGCACAAGATCCAGCTGGAGCAGGTGCAGGAATGGAAGAGCAAAATGC
AGGAGCAGCAGGCAGACCTGCAGCGGCGCCTCAAGGAGGCTCGGAAGGAAGCCAAGGAGGCGCTAGAGGC
AAAGGAACGCTACATGGAGGAGATGGCCGACACAGCCGACGCTATCGAGATGGCCACTCTGGACAAGGAG
ATGGCTGAAGAGCGCGCTGAGTCTCTGCAGCAAGAGGTGGAGGCACTGAAGGAACGGGTAGACGAGCTCA
CCACAGACCTGGAGATTCTCAAGGCTGAAATCGAAGAGAAAGGCTCTGATGGGGCCGCATCAAGCTACCA
GCTCAAGCAGCTGGAGGAGCAGAATGCCCGCCTGAAGGATGCCCTGGTGAGGATGCGAGACCTCTCTTCC
TCAGAGAAGCAGGAGCACGTGAAGCTGCAGAAACTCATGGAAAAGAAAAACCAGGAGCTGGAGGTCGTGC
GGCAGCAGCGCGAGCGTCTTCAGGAGGAGCTGAGCCAGGCTGAGAGCACCATCGATGAGCTCAAAGAGCA
GGTGGACGCCGCTCTGGGAGCCGAGGAGATGGTGGAGATGCTGACCGACCGGAACCTGAATCTAGAGGAG
AAAGTGCGGGAGTTACGGGAGACTGTGGGGGACTTGGAAGCCATGAACGAGATGAACGATGAGCTGCAGG
AGAACGCACGGGAGACGGAGCTGGAACTCCGAGAGCAGCTGGACATGGCGGGCGCCCGAGTGAGGGAAGC
GCAGAAGCGAGTGGAAGCCGCCCAGGAGACAGTCGCCGACTACCAGCAGACCATCAAGAAGTACCGCCAG
TTGACTGCCCACCTACAGGATGTCAATCGGGAGCTGACAAACCAGCAGGAAGCGTCTGTAGAGAGGCAGC
AGCAGCCGCCGCCAGAGACTTTTGATTTCAAAATCAAGTTTGCTGAGACCAAGGCTCATGCCAAGGCCAT
TGAGATGGAGTTGAGACAGATGGAAGTTGCCCAGGCCAACCGGCACATGTCCCTGCTGACAGCCTTTATG
CCTGACAGCTTCCTTCGGCCAGGTGGAGACCACGACTGTGTCCTGGTGCTGCTGCTCATGCCCCGACTCA
TTTGCAAGGCAGAGCTCATCCGGAAGCAGGCCCAGGAGAAGTTTGACCTGAGCGAGAACTGTTCGGAGCG
GCCCGGGCTGCGGGGAGCTGCCGGGGAGCAGCTGAGCTTTGCTGCTGGACTGGTGTACTCGCTGAGTCTG
CTGCAGGCCACGCTGCACCGCTATGAGCATGCCCTCTCTCAGTGCAGTGTGGACGTGTATAAGAAGGTCG
GCAGCCTGTACCCCGAGATGAGCGCCCACGAGCGCTCCTTAGATTTCCTCATTGAGCTGCTGCACAAGGA
TCAGCTGGATGAGACTGTCAACGTGGAGCCCCTCACCAAGGCCATCAAGTATTACCAGCATCTGTACAGC
ATCCACCTCGCTGAACAACCCGAGGACTCCACCATGCAGCTGGCTGACCACATCAAGTTCACCCAGAGTG
CCCTGGACTGCATGGGCGTGGAGGTGGGGCGGCTGCGTGCCTTCTTGCAGGGTGGGCAGGAGGCAACAGA
TATTGCCCTTCTTCTCCGAGACCTGGAAACATCATGTAGTGACACCCGTCAGTTCTGCAAGAAGATCCGA
AGGCGGATGCCGGGGACGGATGCTCCTGGGATCCCAGCAGCGCTGGCCTTTGGCTCACAGGTATCCGACA
CACTCCTGGACTGCAGGAAGCACTTGACGTGGGTGGTAGCTGTTCTGCAGGAGGTGGCAGCTGCAGCCGC
CCAGCTTATTGCCCCCTTGGCAGAGAACGAGGGGCTGCCTGTGGCTGCACTGGAGGAGCTGGCCTTCAAA
GCAAGCGAGCAGATCTACGGGAGCCCCTCCAGCAGCCCCTATGAGTGTCTACGCCAGTCATGCACCATCC
TCATCAGCACGATGAACAAGCTGGCCACAGCCATGCAAGAAGGCGAGTATGACGCAGAGCGACCCCCGAG
CAAGCCTCCTCCGGTTGAACTTCGGGCTGCAGCCCTGCGTGCAGAGATCACAGATGCTGAAGGTCTGGGT
TTGAAGCTTGAGGATCGAGAGACAGTTATCAAGGAGTTAAAGAAGTCACTCAAGATTAAGGGAGAGGAGC
TGAGTGAGGCCAACGTGCGGCTCAGCCTCCTGGAGAAGAAGTTGGACAGCGCTGCCAAGGATGCAGACGA
GCGAATCGAGAAAGTTCAGACACGGCTGGACGAGACTCAGACCCTGCTGCGGAAGAAGGAGAAAGACTTT
GAGGAGACAATGGACGCACTCCAGGCTGACATCGACCAGCTGGAGGCAGAGAAGGCAGAGCTCAAGCAGC
GCCTGAACAGCCAGTCCAAGCGCACAATCGAGGGGCTCCGGGGCCCCCCTCCGTCAGGCATCGCTACCCT
GGTCTCTGGCATCGCTGGTGAGGAACCACAGCGAGGGGGCGCTCCTGGGCAGGCTCCGGGCGCCTTGCCA
GGCCCGGGGCTGGTGAAGGACTCCCCACTGCTGCTTCAGCAGATCTCTGCTATGAGGCTACACATCTCTC
AGCTCCAGCATGAGAACAGCATCCTCAGAGGAGCCCAGATGAAGGCGTCCTTGGCAGCTCTGCCCCCTCT
GCATGTTGCAAAGCTTTCCCTCCCACCCCATGAGGGCCCCGGTGGTAACCTAGTGGCTGGGGCACTGTAC
CGCAAGACCAGCCAGCTCCTGGAGAAACTAAACCAGCTGAGTACCCACACCCACGTGGTGGATATCACTC
GGAGCAGCCCAGCTGCCAAGAGCCCGTCAGCTCAGCTTATGGAACAAGTGGCTCAGCTCAAGTCCCTGAG
TGACACCATTGAGAAGCTCAAGGATGAGGTCCTCAAGGAGACAGTGACTCAGCGCCCTGGAGCCACTGTG
CCCACCGACTTTGCCACTTTCCCTTCATCTGCCTTCCTCAGGGCCAAGGAAGAGCAGCAAGATGACACAG
TCTACATGGGCAAAGTGACCTTTTCATGCGCGGCAGGCCTAGGACAGCGACACCGCCTGGTGCTGACCCA
GGAGCAGCTGCACCAGCTTCACAGTCGCCTCATCTCCTAAGGTACCGCGGGCCCGGGATCCACCGGATCT
AGATAACTGATCATAATCAGCCATACC
