>Addgene plasmid #55033 | mCherry-Dynactin-C-18 | addgene partial sequence | sequence record 96919 | mCherry-F 5'-ccccgtaatgcagaagaaga-3'
TACCCCGAGGACGGCGCCCTGAAGGGCGAGATCAAGCAGAGGCTGAAGCTGAAGGACGGCGGCCACTACG
ACGCTGAGGTCAAGACCACCTACAAGGCCAAGAAGCCCGTGCAGCTGCCCGGCGCCTACAACGTCAACAT
CAAGTTGGACATCACCTCCCACAACGAGGACTACACCATCGTGGAACAGTACGAACGCGCCGAGGGCCGC
CACTCCACCGGCGGCATGGACGAGCTGTACAAGTCCGGACTCAGATCTCGAGAGTAGCGGAGGTAGCGCA
TCCGGCGGAAGCGGAGGAGTACGGAGGCAAGCGCCCGGCCCCTGCGGGTTGGCTCCCGCGTGGAGGTGAT
TGGGAAGGGCCACCGAGGCACTGTGGCCTATGTTGGAGCCACACTCTTTGCCACTGGCAAATGGGTGGGC
GTGATTCTGGATGAAGCAAAAGGCAAAAATGATGGCACTGTCCAGGGAAGGAAGTATTTCACATGTGATG
AAGGCCACGGCATCTTTGTACGCCAGTCCCAGATCCAAGTATTTGAAGATGGAGCAGATACTACTTCCCT
AGAGACTCCTGATTCTTCTGCTTCAAAGGTCCTCAAGAGAGAGGGAGCCGATGCAGCTGCAAAGACCAGC
AAACTGCGGGGACTGAAGCCTAAGAAGGCACCGACAGCCCGAAAGACCACAACTCGACGGCCCAAGCCTA
CTCGCCCAGCCAGCACTGGGGTGGCTGGGCCCAGTAGCTCCCTTGGCCCCTCTGGCTCAGCGTCAGCCGG
GGAACTAAGCAGCAGTGAGCCCAGCACCCCAGCTCAGACTCCGCTGGCAGCACCCATCATCC
