>Addgene plasmid #55033 | mCherry-Dynactin-C-18 | addgene partial sequence | sequence record 97831 | SV40pA-R 5'-GAAATTTGTGATGCTATTGC-3'
ACAACAACAATTGCATTCATTTTATGTTTCAGGTTCAGGGGGAGGTGTGGGAGGTTTTTTAAAGCAAGTA
AAACCTCTACAAATGTGGTATGGCTGATTATGATCAGTTATCTAGATCCGGTGGATCCCGGGCCCGCGGT
ACCTTAGGAGATGAGGCGACTGTGAAGCTGGTGCAGCTGCTCCTGGGTCAGCACCAGGCGGTGTCGCTGT
CCTAGGCCTGCCGCGCATGAAAAGGTCACTTTGCCCATGTAGACTGTGTCATCTTGCTGCTCTTCCTTGG
CCCTGAGGAAGGCAGATGAAGGGAAAGTGGCAAAGTCGGTGGGCACAGTGGCTCCAGGGCGCTGAGTCAC
TGTCTCCTTGAGGACCTCATCCTTGAGCTTCTCAATGGTGTCACTCAGGGACTTGAGCTGAGCCACTTGT
TCCATAAGCTGAGCTGACGGGCTCTTGGCAGCTGGGCTGCTCCGAGTGATATCCACCACGTGGGTGTGGG
TACTCAGCTGGTTTAGTTTCTCCAGGAGCTGGCTGGTCTTGCGGTACAGTGCCCCAGCCACTAGGTTACC
ACCGGGGCCCTCATGGGGTGGGAGGGAAAGCTTTGCAACATGCAGAGGGGGCAGAGCTGCCAAGGACGCC
TTCATCTGGGCTCCTCTGAGGATGCTGTTCTCATGCTGGAGCTGAGAGATGTGTAGCCTCATAGCAGAGA
TCTGCTGAAGCAGCAGTGGGGAGTCCTTCACCAGCCCCGGGCCTGGCAAGGCGCCCGGAGCCTGCCCAGG
AGCGCCCCCTCGCTGTGGTTCCTCACCAGCGATGCCAGAGACCAGGGTAGCGATGCCTGACGGAGGGGGG
CCCCGGAGCCCCTCGATTGTGCGCTTGGACTGGCTGTTCAGGCGCTGCTTGAGCTCTGCCTTCTCTGCCT
CCAGCTGGTCGATGTCAGCCTGG
