[The description below was written by a language model from this plasmid's Addgene catalogue record.]
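Description:
mCherry-Dynactin-C-18 is a mammalian expression plasmid built on the mCherry-C1 backbone (about 4.75 kb without insert) that encodes a fluorescent fusion of mCherry to mouse dynactin. The CMV promoter drives strong constitutive transcription in mammalian cells. The mCherry coding sequence is supplied by the backbone and sits at the N terminus of the fusion, so dynactin follows it in frame. The "C-18" in the name probably denotes this C-type arrangement with an 18-residue linker between the two, although the record does not spell this out. The 3′ sequencing primer listed implies an SV40 polyadenylation signal downstream of the insert. The record identifies the insert only as "Dynactin" with a protein accession as an alternative name. It does not state which dynactin subunit this is, the insert size, or the cloning method.

The plasmid is propagated in E. coli as a high-copy plasmid under kanamycin selection, and it carries a neomycin resistance marker that allows G418 selection of stably transfected mammalian cells. No feature table is provided, so the origin of replication and other backbone elements are not recorded here.

The stated purpose is as a localization marker. Dynactin is the multisubunit adaptor complex that links cytoplasmic dynein to its cargoes, and the record labels it the "dynein receptor". Tagging it with red-fluorescent mCherry (excitation 587 nm, emission 610 nm) lets its distribution be followed by fluorescence microscopy in live or fixed cells. The red emission also makes it suitable for pairing with green or other spectrally distinct fusion proteins in multicolour imaging.
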