Addgene plasmid #55033: mCherry-Dynactin-C-18
Purpose: Localization: Dynein Receptor, Excitation: 587, Emission: 610
Depositing lab: Michael Davidson. Depositing organization: Florida State University, Tallahassee.
Backbone
  Vector backbone: mCherry-C1
  Backbone size w/o insert (bp): 4750
  Vector type: Mammalian Expression
  Selectable markers: Neomycin (select with G418)
Growth in bacteria
  Bacterial resistance: Kanamycin, 50 μg/mL
  Growth temperature: 37°C
  Growth strain: DH5alpha
  Copy number: High Copy
Gene/Insert
  Gene/Insert name: Dynactin (alt name: AAH66061.1)
  Species: M. musculus (mouse)
  Promoter: CMV
  Tag / fusion protein: mCherry (N terminal on backbone)
  Cloning method: Unknown
  Sequencing primers: 5′ CMV-F; 3′ SV40pA-R
Terms and licenses: Academic/Nonprofit Terms; Industry Terms: Not Available to Industry
Depositor comments: . Excitation = 587; Emission = 610
How to cite: mCherry-Dynactin-C-18 was a gift from Michael Davidson (Addgene plasmid # 55033)
